>Addgene plasmid #144537 | TFORF3061 | addgene full sequence | sequence record 404392 | Addgene NGS Result
TTAATGTAGTCTTATGCAATACTCTTGTAGTCTTGCAACATGGTAACGATGAGTTAGCAACATGCCTTAC
AAGGAGAGAAAAAGCACCGTGCATGCCGATTGGTGGAAGTAAGGTGGTACGATCGTGCCTTATTAGGAAG
GCAACAGACGGGTCTGACATGGATTGGACGAACCACTGAATTGCCGCATTGCAGAGATATTGTATTTAAG
TGCCTAGCTCGATACATAAACGGGTCTCTCTGGTTAGACCAGATCTGAGCCTGGGAGCTCTCTGGCTAAC
TAGGGAACCCACTGCTTAAGCCTCAATAAAGCTTGCCTTGAGTGCTTCAAGTAGTGTGTGCCCGTCTGTT
GTGTGACTCTGGTAACTAGAGATCCCTCAGACCCTTTTAGTCAGTGTGGAAAATCTCTAGCAGTGGCGCC
CGAACAGGGACTTGAAAGCGAAAGGGAAACCAGAGGAGCTCTCTCGACGCAGGACTCGGCTTGCTGAAGC
GCGCACGGCAAGAGGCGAGGGGCGGCGACTGGTGAGTACGCCAAAAATTTTGACTAGCGGAGGCTAGAAG
GAGAGAGATGGGTGCGAGAGCGTCAGTATTAAGCGGGGGAGAATTAGATCGCGATGGGAAAAAATTCGGT
TAAGGCCAGGGGGAAAGAAAAAATATAAATTAAAACATATAGTATGGGCAAGCAGGGAGCTAGAACGATT
CGCAGTTAATCCTGGCCTGTTAGAAACATCAGAAGGCTGTAGACAAATACTGGGACAGCTACAACCATCC
CTTCAGACAGGATCAGAAGAACTTAGATCATTATATAATACAGTAGCAACCCTCTATTGTGTGCATCAAA
GGATAGAGATAAAAGACACCAAGGAAGCTTTAGACAAGATAGAGGAAGAGCAAAACAAAAGTAAGACCAC
CGCACAGCAAGCGGCCGCTGATCTTCAGACCTGGAGGAGGAGATATGAGGGACAATTGGAGAAGTGAATT
ATATAAATATAAAGTAGTAAAAATTGAACCATTAGGAGTAGCACCCACCAAGGCAAAGAGAAGAGTGGTG
CAGAGAGAAAAAAGAGCAGTGGGAATAGGAGCTTTGTTCCTTGGGTTCTTGGGAGCAGCAGGAAGCACTA
TGGGCGCAGCGTCAATGACGCTGACGGTACAGGCCAGACAATTATTGTCTGGTATAGTGCAGCAGCAGAA
CAATTTGCTGAGGGCTATTGAGGCGCAACAGCATCTGTTGCAACTCACAGTCTGGGGCATCAAGCAGCTC
CAGGCAAGAATCCTGGCTGTGGAAAGATACCTAAAGGATCAACAGCTCCTGGGGATTTGGGGTTGCTCTG
GAAAACTCATTTGCACCACTGCTGTGCCTTGGAATGCTAGTTGGAGTAATAAATCTCTGGAACAGATTTG
GAATCACACGACCTGGATGGAGTGGGACAGAGAAATTAACAATTACACAAGCTTAATACACTCCTTAATT
GAAGAATCGCAAAACCAGCAAGAAAAGAATGAACAAGAATTATTGGAATTAGATAAATGGGCAAGTTTGT
GGAATTGGTTTAACATAACAAATTGGCTGTGGTATATAAAATTATTCATAATGATAGTAGGAGGCTTGGT
AGGTTTAAGAATAGTTTTTGCTGTACTTTCTATAGTGAATAGAGTTAGGCAGGGATATTCACCATTATCG
TTTCAGACCCACCTCCCAACCCCGAGGGGACCCATGCATTGCATCTCAATTAGTCAGCAACCAGGTGTGG
AAAGTCCCCAGGCTCCCCAGCAGGCAGAAGTATGCAAAGCATGCGTCTCAATTAGTCAGCAACCATAGTC
CCGCCCCTAACTCCGCCCATCCCGCCCCTAACTCCGCCCAGTTCCGCCCATTCTCCGCCCCATGGCTGAC
TAATTTTTTTTATTTATGCAGAGGCCGAGGCCGCCTCGGCCTCTGAGCTATTCCAGAAGTAGTGAGGAGG
CTTTTTTGGAGGCCTAGGCTTTTGCAAAAAGCTTTCTAGAGGTACCACCGGAGCTTACCATGACCGAGTA
CAAGCCCACGGTGCGCCTCGCCACCCGCGACGACGTCCCCAGGGCCGTACGCACCCTCGCCGCCGCGTTC
GCCGACTACCCCGCCACGCGCCACACCGTCGATCCGGACCGCCACATCGAGCGGGTCACCGAGCTGCAAG
AACTCTTCCTCACGCGCGTCGGGCTCGACATCGGCAAGGTGTGGGTCGCGGACGACGGCGCCGCCGTGGC
GGTCTGGACCACGCCGGAGAGCGTCGAAGCGGGGGCGGTGTTCGCCGAGATCGGCCCGCGCATGGCCGAG
TTGAGCGGTTCCCGGCTGGCCGCGCAGCAACAGATGGAAGGCCTCCTGGCGCCGCACCGGCCCAAGGAGC
CCGCGTGGTTCCTGGCCACCGTCGGCGTCTCGCCCGACCACCAGGGCAAGGGTCTGGGCAGCGCCGTCGT
GCTCCCCGGAGTGGAGGCGGCCGAGCGCGCCGGGGTGCCCGCCTTCCTGGAGACCTCCGCGCCCCGCAAC
CTCCCCTTCTACGAGCGGCTCGGCTTCACCGTCACCGCCGACGTCGAGGTGCCCGAAGGACCGCGCACCT
GGTGCATGACCCGCAAGCCCGGTGCCAGTTAACGAATTCTAGATCTTGAGACAAATGGCAGTATTCATCC
ACAATTTTAAAAGAAAAGGGGGGATTGGGGGGTACAGTGCAGGGGAAAGAATAGTAGACATAATAGCAAC
AGACATACAAACTAAAGAATTACAAAAACAAATTACAAAAATTCAAAATTTTCGGGTTTATTACAGGGAC
AGCAGAGATCCACTTTGGCGCCGGCTCGAGGCCTGCAGGTGCAAAGATGGATAAAGTTTTAAACAGAGAG
GAATCTTTGCAGCTAATGGACCTTCTAGGTCTTGAAAGGAGTGGGAATTGGCTCCGGTGCCCGTCAGTGG
GCAGAGCGCACATCGCCCACAGTCCCCGAGAAGTTGGGGGGAGGGGTCGGCAATTGAACCGGTGCCTAGA
GAAGGTGGCGCGGGGTAAACTGGGAAAGTGATGTCGTGTACTGGCTCCGCCTTTTTCCCGAGGGTGGGGG
AGAACCGTATATAAGTGCAGTAGTCGCCGTGAACGTTCTTTTTCGCAACGGGTTTGCCGCCAGAACACAG
GTAAGTGCCGTGTGTGGTTCCCGCGGGCCTGGCCTCTTTACGGGTTATGGCCCTTGCGTGCCTTGAATTA
CTTCCACCTGGCTGCAGTACGTGATTCTTGATCCCGAGCTTCGGGTTGGAAGTGGGTGGGAGAGTTCGAG
GCCTTGCGCTTAAGGAGCCCCTTCGCCTCGTGCTTGAGTTGAGGCCTGGCCTGGGCGCTGGGGCCGCCGC
GTGCGAATCTGGTGGCACCTTCGCGCCTGTCTCGCTGCTTTCGATAAGTCTCTAGCCATTTAAAATTTTT
GATGACCTGCTGCGACGCTTTTTTTCTGGCAAGATAGTCTTGTAAATGCGGGCCAAGATCTGCACACTGG
TATTTCGGTTTTTGGGGCCGCGGGCGGCGACGGGGCCCGTGCGTCCCAGCGCACATGTTCGGCGAGGCGG
GGCCTGCGAGCGCGGCCACCGAGAATCGGACGGGGGTAGTCTCAAGCTGGCCGGCCTGCTCTGGTGCCTG
GCCTCGCGCCGCCGTGTATCGCCCCGCCCTGGGCGGCAAGGCTGGCCCGGTCGGCACCAGTTGCGTGAGC
GGAAAGATGGCCGCTTCCCGGCCCTGCTGCAGGGAGCTCAAAATGGAGGACGCGGCGCTCGGGAGAGCGG
GCGGGTGAGTCACCCACACAAAGGAAAAGGGCCTTTCCGTCCTCAGCCGTCGCTTCATGTGACTCCACGG
AGTACCGGGCGCCGTCCAGGCACCTCGATTAGTTCTCGAGCTTTTGGAGTACGTCGTCTTTAGGTTGGGG
GGAGGGGTTTTATGCGATGGAGTTTCCCCACACTGAGTGGGTGGAGACTGAAGTTAGGCCAGCTTGGCAC
TTGATGTAATTCTCCTTGGAATTTGCCCTTTTTGAGTTTGGATCTTGGTTCATTCTCAAGCCTCAGACAG
TGGTTCAAAGTTTTTTTCTTCCATTTCAGGTGTCGTGAGGCTAGCATCGATTGATCAACAAGTTTGTACA
AAAAAGTTGGCACCATGGCTGAAGGAAGCCGAGGTGGCCCTACGTGTAGCGGGGTGGGTGGCAGGCAGGA
CCCAGTCTCCGGCAGTGGCGGCTGCAACTTTCCAGAGTATGAGCTTCCCGAGCTAAATACGCGCGCTTTC
CATGTGGGCGCCTTTGGGGAGCTGTGGCGGGGCCGTCTGCGCGGGGCCGGGGACTTGTCGCTGAGGGAGC
CGCCGGCATCCGCTCTGCCTGGGAGCCAGGCAGCTGACTCCGACCGGGAGGATGCCGCGGTGGCCAGGGA
TCTGGACTGCAGCCTGGAGGCGGCGGCTGAGCTGAGGGCGGTGTGCGGCCTTGATAAACTGAAATGCCTT
GAGGACGGTGAGGATCCAGAAGTCATTCCGGAGAATACTGACCTGGTGACTTTGGGGGTTAGAAAAAGGT
TCTTGGAACATCGGGAAGAAACCATTACAATAGATCGAGCCTGCAGACAAGAAACATTCGTTTATGAGAT
GGAGTCACATGCCATAGGAAAAAAGCCTGAAAATTCAGCAGACATGATTGAAGAAGGGGAGCTTATCCTA
TCTGTGAATATCTTGTACCCTGTTATATTTCATAAGCACAAAGAACACAAACCATACCAAACAATGCTGG
TGTTGGGCAGTCAAAAACTCACACAACTGAGGGATTCAATTCGATGTGTCAGTGACCTCCAGATTGGTGG
TGAATTCAGCAACACTCCTGACCAAGCCCCTGAGCACATCAGCAAAGACCTATACAAATCAGCCTTCTTT
TATTTTGAAGGAACATTTTATAATGATAAAAGATACCCAGAATGCAGAGATTTGAGCAGAACTATCATTG
AGTGGTCAGAGTCCCATGATAGAGGCTATGGAAAGTTTCAGACTGCTAGAATGGAAGATTTCACCTTCAA
TGACTTGTGTATTAAACTGGGTTTTCCTTACTTATACTGTCATCAGGGAGACTGTGAACATGTCATTGTC
ATTACTGACATAAGGCTTGTGCATCATGATGACTGCTTGGATAGGACATTGTATCCCCTCCTTATCAAGA
AGCATTGGCTATGGACCAGAAAATGTTTTGTTTGTAAAATGTATACAGCCAGATGGGTGACGAACAATGA
CAGTTTTGCACCAGAGGACCCATGCTTCTTTTGTGATGTTTGCTTCCGAATGCTGCACTATGATTCAGAA
GGCAACAAACTGGGGGAATTCCTTGCTTATCCTTATGTTGATCCTGGAACCTTTAATTTGCCAACTTTCT
TGTACAAAGTGGTTGATATCGGTAAGCCTATCCCTAACCCTCTCCTCGGTCTCGATTCTACGTAGTAATG
AACTAGTCCGTAACTTGAAAGTATTTCGATTTCTTGGCTTTATATATCTTGTGGAAAGGACGACTATCGT
CGTGCAATTATATCCCTACGCGTTAAGTCGACAATCAACCTCTGGATTACAAAATTTGTGAAAGATTGAC
TGGTATTCTTAACTATGTTGCTCCTTTTACGCTATGTGGATACGCTGCTTTAATGCCTTTGTATCATGCT
ATTGCTTCCCGTATGGCTTTCATTTTCTCCTCCTTGTATAAATCCTGGTTGCTGTCTCTTTATGAGGAGT
TGTGGCCCGTTGTCAGGCAACGTGGCGTGGTGTGCACTGTGTTTGCTGACGCAACCCCCACTGGTTGGGG
CATTGCCACCACCTGTCAGCTCCTTTCCGGGACTTTCGCTTTCCCCCTCCCTATTGCCACGGCGGAACTC
ATCGCCGCCTGCCTTGCCCGCTGCTGGACAGGGGCTCGGCTGTTGGGCACTGACAATTCCGTGGTGTTGT
CGGGGAAATCATCGTCCTTTCCTTGGCTGCTCGCCTGTGTTGCCACCTGGATTCTGCGCGGGACGTCCTT
CTGCTACGTCCCTTCGGCCCTCAATCCAGCGGACCTTCCTTCCCGCGGCCTGCTGCCGGCTCTGCGGCCT
CTTCCGCGTCTTCGCCTTCGCCCTCAGACGAGTCGGATCTCCCTTTGGGCCGCCTCCCCGCGTCGACTTT
AAGACCAATGACTTACAAGGCAGCTGTAGATCTTAGCCACTTTTTAAAAGAAAAGGGGGGACTGGAAGGG
CTAATTCACTCCCAACGAAGACAAGATCTGCTTTTTGCTTGTACTGGGTCTCTCTGGTTAGACCAGATCT
GAGCCTGGGAGCTCTCTGGCTAACTAGGGAACCCACTGCTTAAGCCTCAATAAAGCTTGCCTTGAGTGCT
TCAAGTAGTGTGTGCCCGTCTGTTGTGTGACTCTGGTAACTAGAGATCCCTCAGACCCTTTTAGTCAGTG
TGGAAAATCTCTAGCAGTACGTATAGTAGTTCATGTCATCTTATTATTCAGTATTTATAACTTGCAAAGA
AATGAATATCAGAGAGTGAGAGGAACTTGTTTATTGCAGCTTATAATGGTTACAAATAAAGCAATAGCAT
CACAAATTTCACAAATAAAGCATTTTTTTCACTGCATTCTAGTTGTGGTTTGTCCAAACTCATCAATGTA
TCTTATCATGTCTGGCTCTAGCTATCCCGCCCCTAACTCCGCCCATCCCGCCCCTAACTCCGCCCAGTTC
CGCCCATTCTCCGCCCCATGGCTGACTAATTTTTTTTATTTATGCAGAGGCCGAGGCCGCCTCGGCCTCT
GAGCTATTCCAGAAGTAGTGAGGAGGCTTTTTTGGAGGCCTAGGGACGTACCCAATTCGCCCTATAGTGA
GTCGTATTACGCGCGCTCACTGGCCGTCGTTTTACAACGTCGTGACTGGGAAAACCCTGGCGTTACCCAA
CTTAATCGCCTTGCAGCACATCCCCCTTTCGCCAGCTGGCGTAATAGCGAAGAGGCCCGCACCGATCGCC
CTTCCCAACAGTTGCGCAGCCTGAATGGCGAATGGG
[124 nt withheld, positions 7037-7160]
C
[91 nt withheld, positions 7162-7252]
A
[49 nt withheld, positions 7254-7302]
CCTTTGACGTTGGAGTCCACGTTCTTT
[37 nt withheld, positions 7330-7366]
ACCCTATCTCGGTCTATTCTTTTGATTTATAAGGGATTTTGCCGATTTCGGCCTATTGGTTAAAAAATGA
GCTGATTTAACAAAAATTTAACGCGAATTTTAACAAAATATTAACGCTTACAATTTAGGTGGCACTTTTC
GGGGAAATGTGCGCGGAACCCCTATTTGTTTATTTTTCTAAATACATTCAAATATGTATCCGCTCATGAG
ACAATAACCCTGATAAATGCTTCAATAATATTGAAAAAGGAAGAGTATGAGTATTCAACATTTCCGTGTC
GCCCTTATTCCCTTTTTTGCGGCATTTTGCCTTCCTGTTTTTGCTCACCCAGAAACGCTGGTGAAAGTAA
AAGATGCTGAAGATCAGTTGGGTGCACGAGTGGGTTACATCGAACTGGATCTCAACAGCGGTAAGATCCT
TGAGAGTTTTCGCCCCGAAGAACGTTTTCCAATGATGAGCACTTTTAAAGTTCTGCTATGTGGCGCGGTA
TTATCCCGTATTGACGCCGGGCAAGAGCAACTCGGTCGCCGCATACACTATTCTCAGAATGACTTGGTTG
AGTACTCACCAGTCACAGAAAAGCATCTTACGGATGGCATGACAGTAAGAGAATTATGCAGTGCTGCCAT
AACCATGAGTGATAACACTGCGGCCAACTTACTTCTGACAACGATCGGAGGACCGAAGGAGCTAACCGCT
TTTTTGCACAACATGGGGGATCATGTAACTCGCCTTGATCGTTGGGAACCGGAGCTGAATGAAGCCATAC
CAAACGACGAGCGTGACACCACGATGCCTGTAGCAATGGCAACAACGTTGCGCAAACTATTAACTGGCGA
ACTACTTACTCTAGCTTCCCGGCAACAATTAATAGACTGGATGGAGGCGGATAAAGTTGCAGGACCACTT
CTGCGCTCGGCCCTTCCGGCTGGCTGGTTTATTGCTGATAAATCTGGAGCCGGTGAGCGTGGGTCTCGCG
GTATCATTGCAGCACTGGGGCCAGATGGTAAGCCCTCCCGTATCGTAGTTATCTACACGACGGGGAGTCA
GGCAACTATGGATGAACGAAATAGACAGATCGCTGAGATAGGTGCCTCACTGATTAAGCATTGGTAACTG
TCAGACCAAGTTTACTCATATATACTTTAGATTGATTTAAAACTTCATTTTTAATTTAAAAGGATCTAGG
TGAAGATCCTTTTTGATAATCTCATGACCAAAATCCCTTAACGTGAGTTTTCGTTCCACTGAGCGTCAGA
CCCCGTAGAAAAGATCAAAGGATCTTCTTGAGATCCTTTTTTTCTGCGCGTAATCTGCTGCTTGCAAACA
AAAAAACCACCGCTACCAGCGGTGGTTTGTTTGCCGGATCAAGAGCTACCAACTCTTTTTCCGAAGGTAA
CTGGCTTCAGCAGAGCGCAGATACCAAATACTGTTCTTCTAGTGTAGCCGTAGTTAGGCCACCACTTCAA
GAACTCTGTAGCACCGCCTACATACCTCGCTCTGCTAATCCTGTTACCAGTGGCTGCTGCCAGTGGCGAT
AAGTCGTGTCTTACCGGGTTGGACTCAAGACGATAGTTACCGGATAAGGCGCAGCGGTCGGGCTGAACGG
GGGGTTCGTGCACACAGCCCAGCTTGGAGCGAACGACCTACACCGAACTGAGATACCTACAGCGTGAGCT
ATGAGAAAGCGCCACGCTTCCCGAAGGGAGAAAGGCGGACAGGTATCCGGTAAGCGGCAGGGTCGGAACA
GGAGAGCGCACGAGGGAGCTTCCAGGGGGAAACGCCTGGTATCTTTATAGTCCTGTCGGGTTTCGCCACC
TCTGACTTGAGCGTCGATTTTTGTGATGCTCGTCAGGGGGGCGGAGCCTATGGAAAAACGCCAGCAACGC
GGCCTTTTTACGGTTCCTGGCCTTTTGCTGGCCTTTTGCTCACATGTTCTTTCCTGCGTTATCCCCTGAT
TCTGTGGATAACCGTATTACCGCCTTTGAGTGAGCTGATACCGCTCGCCGCAGCCGAACGACCGAGCGCA
GCGAGTCAGTGAGCGAGGAAGCGGAAGAGCGCCCAATACGCAAACCGCCTCTCCCCGCGCGTTGGCCGAT
TCATTAATGCAGCTGGCACGACAGGTTTCCCGACTGGAAAGCGGGCAGTGAGCGCAACGCAATTAATGTG
AGTTAGCTCACTCATTAGGCACCCCAGGCTTTACACTTTATGCTTCCGGCTCGTATGTTGTGTGGAATTG
TGAGCGGATAACAATTTCACACAGGAAACAGCTATGACCATGATTACGCCAAGCGCGCAATTAACCCTCA
CTAAAGGGAACAAAAGCTGGAGCTGCAAGC
Features (pLannotate 1.2.2; 34 found; start..end, strand, type, name):
      5..231     +  promoter       RSV promoter: Rous sarcoma virus enhancer/promoter
    232..412     +  LTR            5' LTR (truncated): truncated 5' long terminal repeat (LTR) from HIV-1
    459..584     +  misc_feature   HIV-1 Ψ: packaging signal of human immunodeficiency virus type 1
    568..931     +  CDS            HIV-1 gag (fragment): gag protein from human immunodeficiency virus 1; gag
   1077..1310    +  misc_feature   RRE: The Rev response element (RRE) of HIV-1 allows for Rev-dependent mRNA export from the nucleus to the cytoplasm.
   1687..1713    +  CDS            Rev (fragment): human immunodeficiency virus 1 (HIV-1) Rev protein; rev; enhances nuclear export of unspliced and incompletely spliced viral mRNAs
   1720..1743    +  promoter       SV40 promoter (fragment): SV40 early promoter
   1744..1815    +  promoter       SV40 promoter (fragment): SV40 enhancer and early promoter
   1839..1974    +  rep_origin     SV40 ori: SV40 origin of replication
   2020..2616    +  CDS            PuroR (fragment): puromycin N-acetyltransferase; pac from Streptomyces; confers resistance to puromycin
   2665..2782    +  misc_feature   cPPT/CTS: central polypurine tract and central termination sequence of HIV-1
   2847..2913    +  CDS            small t antigen (fragment): SV40 (simian virus 40) small t antigen
   2920..4098    +  promoter       EF-1α promoter: strong constitutive promoter for human elongation factor EF-1α
   4119..4136    +  protein_bind   attB1 (fragment): mutant version of attB; core recombination site for the Gateway® BP reaction BP Clonase™
   4145..5377    +  CDS            SNAPC3: SNPC3_HUMAN - Also known as SNAP50. Experimental evidence at protein level: Swiss-Prot protein existence level 1. Part of the SNAPc complex required for the transcription of both RNA polymerase II and III small-nuclear RNA genes. Binds to the proximal sequence element (PSE), a non-TATA-box basal promoter element common to these 2 types of genes. Recruits TBP and BRF2 to the U6 snRNA TATA box. From Homo sapiens (Human).
   5385..5402    -  protein_bind   attB2 (fragment): mutant version of attB; core recombination site for the Gateway® BP reaction BP Clonase™
   5411..5452    +  CDS            V5 tag: epitope tag from simian virus 5
   5468..5521    +  promoter       U6 promoter (fragment): RNA polymerase III promoter for human U6 snRNA
   5563..6151    +  misc_feature   WPRE: woodchuck hepatitis virus posttranscriptional regulatory element
   6202..6221    +  misc_feature   cPPT/CTS (fragment): central polypurine tract and central termination sequence of HIV-1
   6223..6456    +  LTR            3' LTR (ΔU3): self-inactivating 3' long terminal repeat (LTR) from HIV-1
   6534..6655    +  polyA_signal   SV40 poly(A) signal: SV40 polyadenylation signal
   6695..6830    +  rep_origin     SV40 ori: SV40 origin of replication
   6851..6869    -  promoter       T7 promoter: promoter for bacteriophage T7 RNA polymerase
   6877..7032    +  CDS            lacZα (fragment): LacZα fragment of β-galactosidase; lacZ fragment
   7037..7465    +  rep_origin     f1 ori (sequence partly withheld): f1 bacteriophage origin of replication; arrow indicates direction of (+) strand synthesis
   7518..7622    +  promoter       AmpR promoter: bla
   7623..8483    +  CDS            AmpR: β-lactamase; bla; confers resistance to ampicillin, carbenicillin, and related antibiotics
   8654..9242    +  rep_origin     ori: high-copy-number ColE1/pMB1/pBR322/pUC origin of replication
   9425..9517    +  CDS            lacI (fragment): lac repressor; lacI; The lac repressor binds to the lac operator to inhibit transcription in E. coli. This inhibition can be relieved by adding lactose or isopropyl-β-D-thiogalactopyranoside (IPTG).
   9530..9551    +  protein_bind   CAP binding site: CAP binding activates transcription in the presence of cAMP. E. coli catabolite activator protein
   9566..9596    +  promoter       lac promoter: promoter for the E. coli lac operon
   9604..9620    +  protein_bind   lac operator: The lac repressor binds to the lac operator to inhibit transcription in E. coli. This inhibition can be relieved by adding lactose or isopropyl-β-D-thiogalactopyranoside (IPTG). lac repressor encoded by lacI
   9665..9683    +  promoter       T3 promoter: promoter for bacteriophage T3 RNA polymerase
