[The description below was written by a language model from this plasmid's Addgene catalogue record and pLannotate feature annotations shown in this document.]
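Description:
TFORF3061 is a third-generation-style, self-inactivating lentiviral expression plasmid built on the pLX_TRC317 backbone for overexpressing human SNAPC3 (SNAP50) in mammalian cells. It belongs to a barcoded transcription factor ORF collection in which each ORF is paired with a unique 24-bp barcode, so that individual factors can be identified by sequencing in pooled overexpression screens. The barcode is not annotated in the feature table. In bacteria the plasmid is maintained through a high-copy ColE1/pUC-type origin with ampicillin resistance, and it also carries an f1 origin. The depositor warns that recombination can occur, as is common for LTR-containing plasmids.

The viral genome is transcribed in packaging cells from an RSV promoter fused to a truncated HIV-1 5' LTR. This is followed by the Ψ packaging signal, a gag fragment, the RRE for Rev-dependent nuclear export and a cPPT/CTS, and the genome ends in a ΔU3 3' LTR that inactivates LTR promoter activity after integration. Two expression units lie within it. An SV40 early promoter drives the puromycin N-acetyltransferase gene for selecting transduced cells. Downstream, the EF-1α promoter drives the SNAPC3 ORF, which was inserted by Gateway recombination and is flanked by attB1 and attB2 remnants. The ORF reads through attB2 into a C-terminal V5 epitope tag for detection. A WPRE downstream enhances transcript expression, and an SV40 poly(A) signal lies beyond the 3' LTR. SNAPC3 encodes a subunit of the SNAPc complex, which binds the proximal sequence element of snRNA gene promoters transcribed by RNA polymerases II and III. The short U6 promoter, lacZα, lacI and small t antigen fragments are most likely backbone remnants or annotation matches rather than functional parts.
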