Addgene plasmid #144537: TFORF3061
Purpose: Lentiviral vector for overexpressing transcription factor ORFs with unique 24-bp barcodes. Barcodes facilitate identification of transcription factors in pooled screens.
Depositing lab: Feng Zhang. Depositing organization: Broad Institute. Publication: A transcription factor atlas of directed differentiation. Joung J, Ma S, Tay T, Geiger-Schuller KR, Kirchgatterer PC, Verdine VK, Guo B, Arias-Garcia MA, Allen WE, Singh A, Kuksenko O, Abudayyeh OO, Gootenberg JS, Fu Z, Macrae RK, Buenrostro JD, Regev A, Zhang F. Cell. 2023 Jan 5;186(1):209-229.e26. doi: 10.1016/j.cell.2022.11.026. PubMed 36608654.
Backbone
  Vector backbone: pLX_TRC317
  Backbone manufacturer: Broad Institute Genetic Perturbation Platform
  Backbone size w/o insert (bp): 8264
  Vector type: Mammalian Expression, Lentiviral
  Selectable markers: Puromycin
Growth in bacteria
  Bacterial resistance: Ampicillin, 100 μg/mL
  Growth temperature: 37°C
  Growth strain: NEB Stable
  Copy number: High Copy
Gene/Insert
  Gene/Insert name: SNAPC3
  Species: H. sapiens (human)
  Insert size (bp): 1442
  Entrez Gene: SNAPC3 (a.k.a. RP11-307K19.1, PTFbeta, SNAP50)
  Promoter: EF1a
  Tag / fusion protein: V5 (C terminal on insert)
  Cloning method: Gateway Cloning
  Sequencing primers: 5′ GGGTGGAGACTGAAGTTAGGCCAG; 3′ CACATAGCGTAAAAGGAGCAACATAG
Resource information
  A portion of this plasmid was derived from a plasmid made by: Broad Institute Genetic Perturbation Platform
Terms and licenses: Academic/Nonprofit Terms; Industry Terms: Not Available to Industry
Depositor comments: NM_001039697.1 Please test multiple small colonies in case of plasmid recombination. To make this collection available in a timely manner, a portion of this collection was not fully sequenced by Addgene. If an Addgene verified full plasmid sequence is not available, please contact us prior to placing an order to request the full sequence.
How to cite: TFORF3061 was a gift from Feng Zhang (Addgene plasmid # 144537 ; http://n2t.net/addgene:144537 ; RRID:Addgene_144537)
