>Addgene plasmid #144537 | TFORF3061 | depositor partial sequence | sequence record 285726 | Insert
ATCGATTGATCAACAAGTTTGTACAAAAAAGTTGGCACCATGGCTGAAGGAAGCCGAGGTGGCCCTACGT
GTAGCGGGGTGGGTGGCAGGCAGGACCCAGTCTCCGGCAGTGGCGGCTGCAACTTTCCAGAGTATGAGCT
TCCCGAGCTAAATACGCGCGCTTTCCATGTGGGCGCCTTTGGGGAGCTGTGGCGGGGCCGTCTGCGCGGG
GCCGGGGACTTGTCGCTGAGGGAGCCGCCGGCATCCGCTCTGCCTGGGAGCCAGGCAGCTGACTCCGACC
GGGAGGATGCCGCGGTGGCCAGGGATCTGGACTGCAGCCTGGAGGCGGCGGCTGAGCTGAGGGCGGTGTG
CGGCCTTGATAAACTGAAATGCCTTGAGGACGGTGAGGATCCAGAAGTCATTCCGGAGAATACTGACCTG
GTGACTTTGGGGGTTAGAAAAAGGTTCTTGGAACATCGGGAAGAAACCATTACAATAGATCGAGCCTGCA
GACAAGAAACATTCGTTTATGAGATGGAGTCACATGCCATAGGAAAAAAGCCTGAAAATTCAGCAGACAT
GATTGAAGAAGGGGAGCTTATCCTATCTGTGAATATCTTGTACCCTGTTATATTTCATAAGCACAAAGAA
CACAAACCATACCAAACAATGCTGGTGTTGGGCAGTCAAAAACTCACACAACTGAGGGATTCAATTCGAT
GTGTCAGTGACCTCCAGATTGGTGGTGAATTCAGCAACACTCCTGACCAAGCCCCTGAGCACATCAGCAA
AGACCTATACAAATCAGCCTTCTTTTATTTTGAAGGAACATTTTATAATGATAAAAGATACCCAGAATGC
AGAGATTTGAGCAGAACTATCATTGAGTGGTCAGAGTCCCATGATAGAGGCTATGGAAAGTTTCAGACTG
CTAGAATGGAAGATTTCACCTTCAATGACTTGTGTATTAAACTGGGTTTTCCTTACTTATACTGTCATCA
GGGAGACTGTGAACATGTCATTGTCATTACTGACATAAGGCTTGTGCATCATGATGACTGCTTGGATAGG
ACATTGTATCCCCTCCTTATCAAGAAGCATTGGCTATGGACCAGAAAATGTTTTGTTTGTAAAATGTATA
CAGCCAGATGGGTGACGAACAATGACAGTTTTGCACCAGAGGACCCATGCTTCTTTTGTGATGTTTGCTT
CCGAATGCTGCACTATGATTCAGAAGGCAACAAACTGGGGGAATTCCTTGCTTATCCTTATGTTGATCCT
GGAACCTTTAATTTGCCAACTTTCTTGTACAAAGTGGTTGATATCGGTAAGCCTATCCCTAACCCTCTCC
TCGGTCTCGATTCTACGTAGTAATGAACTAGTCCGTAACTTGAAAGTATTTCGATTTCTTGGCTTTATAT
ATCTTGTGGAAAGGACGACTATCGTCGTGCAATTATATCCCT
