>Addgene plasmid #144537 | TFORF3061 | depositor partial sequence | sequence record 285727 | Barcode
CTATCGTCGTGCAATTATATCCCT
